LOCUS       Exported 6038 bp ds-DNA circular SYN 12-MAY-2021
DEFINITION  synthetic circular DNA
ACCESSION   .
VERSION     .
KEYWORDS    pVRa15_436
SOURCE      synthetic DNA construct
  ORGANISM  synthetic DNA construct
REFERENCE   1 (bases 1 to 6038)
  AUTHORS   Rhodius VA, Segall-Shapiro TH, Sharon BD, Ghodasara A, Orlova E,
            Tabakh H, Burkhardt DH, Clancy K, Peterson TC, Gross CA, Voigt CA
  TITLE     Design of orthogonal genetic switches based on a crosstalk map of
            sigmas, anti-sigmas, and promoters.
  JOURNAL   Mol Syst Biol. 2013 Oct 29;9:702. doi: 10.1038/msb.2013.58.
  PUBMED    24169405
REFERENCE   2 (bases 1 to 6038)
  AUTHORS   .
  TITLE     Direct Submission
  JOURNAL   Exported May 12, 2021 from SnapGene Server 1.1.58
            http://www.snapgene.com
FEATURES             Location/Qualifiers
     source          1..6038
                     /organism="synthetic DNA construct"
                     /mol_type="other DNA"
     CDS             613..630
                     /codon_start=1
                     /product="6xHis affinity tag"
                     /label=6xHis
                     /translation="HHHHHH"
     primer_bind     complement(683..701)
                     /label=T7 Term
                     /note="T7 terminator, reverse primer"
     terminator      697..744
                     /label=T7 terminator
                     /note="transcription terminator for bacteriophage T7 RNA
                     polymerase"
     rep_origin      781..1236
                     /direction=RIGHT
                     /label=f1 ori
                     /note="f1 bacteriophage origin of replication; arrow
                     indicates direction of (+) strand synthesis"
     primer_bind     complement(868..887)
                     /label=F1ori-R
                     /note="F1 origin, reverse primer"
     primer_bind     1078..1099
                     /label=F1ori-F
                     /note="F1 origin, forward primer"
     promoter        1263..1367
                     /gene="bla"
                     /label=AmpR promoter
     CDS             1368..2228
                     /codon_start=1
                     /gene="bla"
                     /product="beta-lactamase"
                     /label=AmpR
                     /note="confers resistance to ampicillin, carbenicillin, and
                     related antibiotics"
                     /translation="MSIQHFRVALIPFFAAFCLPVFAHPETLVKVKDAEDQLGARVGYI
                     ELDLNSGKILESFRPEERFPMMSTFKVLLCGAVLSRIDAGQEQLGRRIHYSQNDLVEYS
                     PVTEKHLTDGMTVRELCSAAITMSDNTAANLLLTTIGGPKELTAFLHNMGDHVTRLDRW
                     EPELNEAIPNDERDTTMPAAMATTLRKLLTGELLTLASRQQLIDWMEADKVAGPLLRSA
                     LPAGWFIADKSGAGERGSRGIIAALGPDGKPSRIVVIYTTGSQATMDERNRQIAEIGAS
                     LIKHW"
     primer_bind     complement(1586..1605)
                     /label=Amp-R
                     /note="Ampicillin resistance gene, reverse primer"
     rep_origin      2399..2987
                     /direction=RIGHT
                     /label=ori
                     /note="high-copy-number ColE1/pMB1/pBR322/pUC origin of
                     replication"
     primer_bind     2888..2907
                     /label=pBR322ori-F
                     /note="pBR322 origin, forward primer"
     primer_bind     3141..3158
                     /label=L4440
                     /note="L4440 vector, forward primer"
     misc_feature    3173..3315
                     /label=bom
                     /note="basis of mobility region from pBR322"
     primer_bind     complement(3241..3260)
                     /label=pRS-marker
                     /note="pRS vectors, use to sequence yeast selectable
                     marker"
     primer_bind     3401..3423
                     /label=pGEX 3'
                     /note="pGEX vectors, reverse primer"
     CDS             complement(3417..3608)
                     /codon_start=1
                     /gene="rop"
                     /product="Rop protein, which maintains plasmids at low copy
                     number"
                     /label=rop
                     /translation="MTKQEKTALNMARFIRSQTLTLLEKLNELDADEQADICESLHDHA
                     DELYRSCLARFGDDGENL"
     CDS             complement(4417..5499)
                     /codon_start=1
                     /gene="lacI"
                     /product="lac repressor"
                     /label=lacI
                     /note="The lac repressor binds to the lac operator to
                     inhibit transcription in E. coli. This inhibition can be
                     relieved by adding lactose or
                     isopropyl-beta-D-thiogalactopyranoside (IPTG)."
                     /translation="MKPVTLYDVAEYAGVSYQTVSRVVNQASHVSAKTREKVEAAMAEL
                     NYIPNRVAQQLAGKQSLLIGVATSSLALHAPSQIVAAIKSRADQLGASVVVSMVERSGV
                     EACKAAVHNLLAQRVSGLIINYPLDDQDAIAVEAACTNVPALFLDVSDQTPINSIIFSH
                     EDGTRLGVEHLVALGHQQIALLAGPLSSVSARLRLAGWHKYLTRNQIQPIAEREGDWSA
                     MSGFQQTMQMLNEGIVPTAMLVANDQMALGAMRAITESGLRVGADISVVGYDDTEDSSC
                     YIPPLTTIKQDFRLLGQTSVDRLLQLSQGQAVKGNQLLPVSLVKRKTTLAPNTQTASPR
                     ALADSLMQLARQVSRLESGQ"
     primer_bind     5461..5480
                     /label=LacI-R
                     /note="LacI, reverse primer"
     promoter        complement(5500..5577)
                     /gene="lacI"
                     /label=lacI promoter
     primer_bind     5783..5802
                     /label=pBRrevBam
                     /note="pBR322 vectors, tet region, downstream of BamHI,
                     reverse primer"
     primer_bind     5886..5905
                     /label=T7
                     /note="T7 promoter, forward primer"
     promoter        5886..5904
                     /label=T7 promoter
                     /note="promoter for bacteriophage T7 RNA polymerase"
     protein_bind    5905..5929
                     /label=lac operator
                     /bound_moiety="lac repressor encoded by lacI"
                     /note="The lac repressor binds to the lac operator to
                     inhibit transcription in E. coli. This inhibition can be
                     relieved by adding lactose or
                     isopropyl-beta-D-thiogalactopyranoside (IPTG)."
     RBS             5944..5966
                     /note="efficient ribosome binding site from bacteriophage
                     T7 gene 10 (Olins and Rangwala, 1989)"
     CDS             5985..6002
                     /codon_start=1
                     /product="6xHis affinity tag"
                     /label=6xHis
                     /translation="HHHHHH"
     CDS             6012..6035
                     /codon_start=1
                     /product="recognition and cleavage site for human
                     rhinovirus 3C and PreScission proteases"
                     /label=HRV 3C site
                     /translation="LEVLFQGP"
ORIGIN
        1 atgacccaga ccccgaaagc accggcaaaa catcgtgatc cgcgtgatga actgccggaa
       61 catctgcctg cactgcgtgc atttgcaatt agcctgaccc gtaatgttgc agttgcagat
      121 gatctggttc aggataccat tgttaaagcc tggaccaact tcgataaatt tacggaaggc
      181 accaatctgc gtgcctggct gtttaccatt ctgcgtaata ccttctatag cgataaacgt
      241 aaacatcgtc gtgaagttcc agatccggaa ggtgttcatg cagcaagcct gtttgttaaa
      301 ccggcacatg atggtcatct ggcatttagc gattttagcg cagcatttga tcagctgagc
      361 cctgaacacc gtgaagtgct gattctggtt ggtgcaagcg gttttgccta tgaagatgca
      421 gcacagatga tgggtgttgc cgttggcacc gttaaaagcc gtgcaaatcg tgcacgtgcc
      481 cgtctggcag aactgctggg tctggaaaaa ggtgaagaaa tttttagcgg tgttgatggt
      541 cagaccctgg cagttatgag ccgtagcggt atgaccgcag cataaggatc caagcttgcg
      601 gccgcactcg agcaccacca ccaccaccac tgagatccgg ctgctaacaa agcccgaaag
      661 gaagctgagt tggctgctgc caccgctgag caataactag cataacccct tggggcctct
      721 aaacgggtct tgaggggttt tttgctgaaa ggaggaacta tatccggatt ggcgaatggg
      781 nnnnnnnnnn nnnnnnnnnn nnnnnnnnnn nnnnnnnnnn nnnnnnnnnn nnnnnnnnnn
      841 nnnnnnnnnn nnnnnnnnnn nnnnnnnnnn nnnnnnnnnn nnnnnnnnnn nnnnnnnnnn
      901 nnnncnnnnn nnnnnnnnnn nnnnnnnnnn nnnnnnnnnn nnnnnnnnnn nnnnnnnnnn
      961 nnnnnnnnnn nnnnnnnnnn nnnnnnnnnn nnnnnnannn nnnnnnnnnn nnnnnnnnnn
     1021 nnnnnnnnnn nnnnnnnnnn nnnnnncctt tgacgttgga gtccacgttc tttaatagtg
     1081 gactcttgtt ccaaactgga acaacactca accctatctc ggtctattct tttgatttat
     1141 aagggatttt gccgatttcg gcctattggt taaaaaatga gctgatttaa caaaaattta
     1201 acgcgaattt taacaaaata ttaacgttta caatttcagg tggcactttt cggggaaatg
     1261 tgcgcggaac ccctatttgt ttatttttct aaatacattc aaatatgtat ccgctcatga
     1321 gacaataacc ctgataaatg cttcaataat attgaaaaag gaagagtatg agtattcaac
     1381 atttccgtgt cgcccttatt cccttttttg cggcattttg ccttcctgtt tttgctcacc
     1441 cagaaacgct ggtgaaagta aaagatgctg aagatcagtt gggtgcacga gtgggttaca
     1501 tcgaactgga tctcaacagc ggtaagatcc ttgagagttt tcgccccgaa gaacgttttc
     1561 caatgatgag cacttttaaa gttctgctat gtggcgcggt attatcccgt attgacgccg
     1621 ggcaagagca actcggtcgc cgcatacact attctcagaa tgacttggtt gagtactcac
     1681 cagtcacaga aaagcatctt acggatggca tgacagtaag agaattatgc agtgctgcca
     1741 taaccatgag tgataacact gcggccaact tacttctgac aacgatcgga ggaccgaagg
     1801 agctaaccgc ttttttgcac aacatggggg atcatgtaac tcgccttgat cgttgggaac
     1861 cggagctgaa tgaagccata ccaaacgacg agcgtgacac cacgatgcct gcagcaatgg
     1921 caacaacgtt gcgcaaacta ttaactggcg aactacttac tctagcttcc cggcaacaat
     1981 taatagactg gatggaggcg gataaagttg caggaccact tctgcgctcg gcccttccgg
     2041 ctggctggtt tattgctgat aaatctggag ccggtgagcg tgggtctcgc ggtatcattg
     2101 cagcactggg gccagatggt aagccctccc gtatcgtagt tatctacacg acggggagtc
     2161 aggcaactat ggatgaacga aatagacaga tcgctgagat aggtgcctca ctgattaagc
     2221 attggtaact gtcagaccaa gtttactcat atatacttta gattgattta aaacttcatt
     2281 tttaatttaa aaggatctag gtgaagatcc tttttgataa tctcatgacc aaaatccctt
     2341 aacgtgagtt ttcgttccac tgagcgtcag accccgtaga aaagatcaaa ggatcttctt
     2401 gagatccttt ttttctgcgc gtaatctgct gcttgcaaac aaaaaaacca ccgctaccag
     2461 cggtggtttg tttgccggat caagagctac caactctttt tccgaaggta actggcttca
     2521 gcagagcgca gataccaaat actgtccttc tagtgtagcc gtagttaggc caccacttca
     2581 agaactctgt agcaccgcct acatacctcg ctctgctaat cctgttacca gtggctgctg
     2641 ccagtggcga taagtcgtgt cttaccgggt tggactcaag acgatagtta ccggataagg
     2701 cgcagcggtc gggctgaacg gggggttcgt gcacacagcc cagcttggag cgaacgacct
     2761 acaccgaact gagataccta cagcgtgagc tatgagaaag cgccacgctt cccgaaggga
     2821 gaaaggcgga caggtatccg gtaagcggca gggtcggaac aggagagcgc acgagggagc
     2881 ttccaggggg aaacgcctgg tatctttata gtcctgtcgg gtttcgccac ctctgacttg
     2941 agcgtcgatt tttgtgatgc tcgtcagggg ggcggagcct atggaaaaac gccagcaacg
     3001 cggccttttt acggttcctg gccttttgct ggccttttgc tcacatgttc tttcctgcgt
     3061 tatcccctga ttctgtggat aaccgtatta ccgcctttga gtgagctgat accgctcgcc
     3121 gcagccgaac gaccgagcgc agcgagtcag tgagcgagga agcggaagag cgcctgatgc
     3181 ggtattttct ccttacgcat ctgtgcggta tttcacaccg catatatggt gcactctcag
     3241 tacaatctgc tctgatgccg catagttaag ccagtataca ctccgctatc gctacgtgac
     3301 tgggtcatgg ctgcgccccg acacccgcca acacccgctg acgcgccctg acgggcttgt
     3361 ctgctcccgg catccgctta cagacaagct gtgaccgtct ccgggagctg catgtgtcag
     3421 aggttttcac cgtcatcacc gaaacgcgcg aggcagctgc ggtaaagctc atcagcgtgg
     3481 tcgtgaagcg attcacagat gtctgcctgt tcatccgcgt ccagctcgtt gagtttctcc
     3541 agaagcgtta atgtctggct tctgataaag cgggccatgt taagggcggt tttttcctgt
     3601 ttggtcactg atgcctccgt gtaaggggga tttctgttca tgggggtaat gataccgatg
     3661 aaacgagaga ggatgctcac gatacgggtt actgatgatg aacatgcccg gttactggaa
     3721 cgttgtgagg gtaaacaact ggcggtatgg atgcggcggg accagagaaa aatcactcag
     3781 ggtcaatgcc agcgcttcgt taatacagat gtaggtgttc cacagggtag ccagcagcat
     3841 cctgcgatgc agatccggaa cataatggtg cagggcgctg acttccgcgt ttccagactt
     3901 tacgaaacac ggaaaccgaa gaccattcat gttgttgctc aggtcgcaga cgttttgcag
     3961 cagcagtcgc ttcacgttcg ctcgcgtatc ggtgattcat tctgctaacc agtaaggcaa
     4021 ccccgccagc ctagccgggt cctcaacgac aggagcacga tcatgcgcac ccgtggggcc
     4081 gccatgccgg cgataatggc ctgcttctcg ccgaaacgtt tggtggcggg accagtgacg
     4141 aaggcttgag cgagggcgtg caagattccg aataccgcaa gcgacaggcc gatcatcgtc
     4201 gcgctccagc gaaagcggtc ctcgccgaaa atgacccaga gcgctgccgg cacctgtcct
     4261 acgagttgca tgataaagaa gacagtcata agtgcggcga cgatagtcat gccccgcgcc
     4321 caccggaagg agctgactgg gttgaaggct ctcaagggca tcggtcgaga tcccggtgcc
     4381 taatgagtga gctaacttac attaattgcg ttgcgctcac tgcccgcttt ccagtcggga
     4441 aacctgtcgt gccagctgca ttaatgaatc ggccaacgcg cggggagagg cggtttgcgt
     4501 attgggcgcc agggtggttt ttcttttcac cagtgagacg ggcaacagct gattgccctt
     4561 caccgcctgg ccctgagaga gttgcagcaa gcggtccacg ctggtttgcc ccagcaggcg
     4621 aaaatcctgt ttgatggtgg ttaacggcgg gatataacat gagctgtctt cggtatcgtc
     4681 gtatcccact accgagatat ccgcaccaac gcgcagcccg gactcggtaa tggcgcgcat
     4741 tgcgcccagc gccatctgat cgttggcaac cagcatcgca gtgggaacga tgccctcatt
     4801 cagcatttgc atggtttgtt gaaaaccgga catggcactc cagtcgcctt cccgttccgc
     4861 tatcggctga atttgattgc gagtgagata tttatgccag ccagccagac gcagacgcgc
     4921 cgagacagaa cttaatgggc ccgctaacag cgcgatttgc tggtgaccca atgcgaccag
     4981 atgctccacg cccagtcgcg taccgtcttc atgggagaaa ataatactgt tgatgggtgt
     5041 ctggtcagag acatcaagaa ataacgccgg aacattagtg caggcagctt ccacagcaat
     5101 ggcatcctgg tcatccagcg gatagttaat gatcagccca ctgacgcgtt gcgcgagaag
     5161 attgtgcacc gccgctttac aggcttcgac gccgcttcgt tctaccatcg acaccaccac
     5221 gctggcaccc agttgatcgg cgcgagattt aatcgccgcg acaatttgcg acggcgcgtg
     5281 cagggccaga ctggaggtgg caacgccaat cagcaacgac tgtttgcccg ccagttgttg
     5341 tgccacgcgg ttgggaatgt aattcagctc cgccatcgcc gcttccactt tttcccgcgt
     5401 tttcgcagaa acgtggctgg cctggttcac cacgcgggaa acggtctgat aagagacacc
     5461 ggcatactct gcgacatcgt ataacgttac tggtttcaca ttcaccaccc tgaattgact
     5521 ctcttccggg cgctatcatg ccataccgcg aaaggttttg cgccattcga tggtgtccgg
     5581 gatctcgacg ctctccctta tgcgactcct gcattaggaa gcagcccagt agtaggttga
     5641 ggccgttgag caccgccgcc gcaaggaatg gtgcatgcaa ggagatggcg cccaacagtc
     5701 ccccggccac ggggcctgcc accataccca cgccgaaaca agcgctcatg agcccgaagt
     5761 ggcgagcccg atcttcccca tcggtgatgt cggcgatata ggcgccagca accgcacctg
     5821 tggcgccggt gatgccggcc acgatgcgtc cggcgtagag gatcgagatc tcgatcccgc
     5881 gaaattaata cgactcacta taggggaatt gtgagcggat aacaattccc ctctagaaat
     5941 aattttgttt aactttaaga aggagatata ccatgggcag cagccatcat catcatcatc
     6001 acagcagcgg cctggaagtt ctgttccagg ggccccat
//
