[The description below was written by a language model from this plasmid's Addgene catalogue record and the feature table of its GenBank file.]
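Description:
pVRa15_436 is a 6,038 bp bacterial expression plasmid on the pVRa backbone, built for synthetic biology work in E. coli. It has a pET-like architecture: a ColE1/pBR322-family origin accompanied by the bom mobilisation region and the rop gene, which holds the plasmid at low copy number in line with the catalogue entry. It also carries an f1 phage origin for single-stranded DNA production and a beta-lactamase gene with its own promoter for ampicillin selection. A lacI gene with its native promoter is carried on the plasmid to supply lac repressor.

The payload is ECF15_436, an extracytoplasmic function (ECF) sigma factor from Rhodobacter sphaeroides 2.4.1, codon optimised for E. coli and cloned between NdeI and HindIII sites that remain intact. It is expressed from a T7 promoter fused to a lac operator, so transcription requires T7 RNA polymerase and is induced by IPTG. Translation uses the strong phage T7 gene 10 ribosome binding site, and transcription ends at a T7 terminator. The backbone supplies an N-terminal His6 tag followed by an HRV 3C/PreScission protease cleavage site, allowing affinity capture and later removal of the tag. The insert coding sequence itself is not annotated in the feature table but would occupy the region spanning the sequence origin, downstream of the protease site. A second 6xHis sequence is annotated just upstream of the terminator, and the record does not say whether it is in frame with the insert.

The plasmid belongs to a collection used to map crosstalk among sigma factors, anti-sigma factors and their promoters in order to design orthogonal genetic switches. Here it provides inducible expression of one sigma factor.
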