Addgene plasmid #49667: pVRa15_436
Depositing lab: Christopher Voigt. Depositing organization: University of California, San Francisco (UCSF). Publication: Design of orthogonal genetic switches based on a crosstalk map of sigmas, anti-sigmas, and promoters. Rhodius VA, Segall-Shapiro TH, Sharon BD, Ghodasara A, Orlova E, Tabakh H, Burkhardt DH, Clancy K, Peterson TC, Gross CA, Voigt CA. Mol Syst Biol. 2013 Oct 29;9:702. doi: 10.1038/msb.2013.58. PubMed 24169405.
Backbone
  Vector backbone: pVRa
  Vector type: Bacterial Expression, Synthetic Biology
Growth in bacteria
  Bacterial resistance: Ampicillin, 100 μg/mL
  Growth temperature: 37°C
  Growth strain: DH10B
  Copy number: Low Copy
Gene/Insert
  Gene/Insert name: ECF15_436
  Species: Rhodobacter sphaeroides 2.4.1
  Mutation: Codon optimized for E.coli
  Promoter: pT7-lacO
  Tag / fusion protein: His6-PreScission (N terminal on backbone)
  Cloning method: Restriction Enzyme; 5′ cloning site NdeI (not destroyed); 3′ cloning site HindIII (not destroyed)
  Sequencing primers: 5′ CGATATAGGCGCCAGCAAC; 3′ CAGCAGCCAACTCAGCTTC
Terms and licenses: Academic/Nonprofit Terms; Industry Terms: Not Available to Industry
How to cite: pVRa15_436 was a gift from Christopher Voigt (Addgene plasmid # 49667 ; http://n2t.net/addgene:49667 ; RRID:Addgene_49667)
