>Addgene plasmid #49667 | pVRa15_436 | depositor partial sequence | sequence record 74012 | ECF gene
ATGACCCAGACCCCGAAAGCACCGGCAAAACATCGTGATCCGCGTGATGAACTGCCGGAACATCTGCCTG
CACTGCGTGCATTTGCAATTAGCCTGACCCGTAATGTTGCAGTTGCAGATGATCTGGTTCAGGATACCAT
TGTTAAAGCCTGGACCAACTTCGATAAATTTACGGAAGGCACCAATCTGCGTGCCTGGCTGTTTACCATT
CTGCGTAATACCTTCTATAGCGATAAACGTAAACATCGTCGTGAAGTTCCAGATCCGGAAGGTGTTCATG
CAGCAAGCCTGTTTGTTAAACCGGCACATGATGGTCATCTGGCATTTAGCGATTTTAGCGCAGCATTTGA
TCAGCTGAGCCCTGAACACCGTGAAGTGCTGATTCTGGTTGGTGCAAGCGGTTTTGCCTATGAAGATGCA
GCACAGATGATGGGTGTTGCCGTTGGCACCGTTAAAAGCCGTGCAAATCGTGCACGTGCCCGTCTGGCAG
AACTGCTGGGTCTGGAAAAAGGTGAAGAAATTTTTAGCGGTGTTGATGGTCAGACCCTGGCAGTTATGAG
CCGTAGCGGTATGACCGCAGCATAA
