>Addgene plasmid #49667 | pVRa15_436 | depositor partial sequence | sequence record 74013 | pVRa backbone
GGATCCAAGCTTGCGGCCGCACTCGAGCACCACCACCACCACCACTGAGATCCGGCTGCTAACAAAGCCC
GAAAGGAAGCTGAGTTGGCTGCTGCCACCGCTGAGCAATAACTAGCATAACCCCTTGGGGCCTCTAAACG
GGTCTTGAGGGGTTTTTTGCTGAAAGGAGGAACTATATCCGGATTGGCGAATGGG
[124 nt withheld, positions 196-319]
C
[91 nt withheld, positions 321-411]
A
[49 nt withheld, positions 413-461]
CCTTTGACGTTGGAGTCCACGTTCTTTAATAGTGGACTCTTGTTCCAAACTGGAACAACACTCAACCCTA
TCTCGGTCTATTCTTTTGATTTATAAGGGATTTTGCCGATTTCGGCCTATTGGTTAAAAAATGAGCTGAT
TTAACAAAAATTTAACGCGAATTTTAACAAAATATTAACGTTTACAATTTCAGGTGGCACTTTTCGGGGA
AATGTGCGCGGAACCCCTATTTGTTTATTTTTCTAAATACATTCAAATATGTATCCGCTCATGAGACAAT
AACCCTGATAAATGCTTCAATAATATTGAAAAAGGAAGAGTATGAGTATTCAACATTTCCGTGTCGCCCT
TATTCCCTTTTTTGCGGCATTTTGCCTTCCTGTTTTTGCTCACCCAGAAACGCTGGTGAAAGTAAAAGAT
GCTGAAGATCAGTTGGGTGCACGAGTGGGTTACATCGAACTGGATCTCAACAGCGGTAAGATCCTTGAGA
GTTTTCGCCCCGAAGAACGTTTTCCAATGATGAGCACTTTTAAAGTTCTGCTATGTGGCGCGGTATTATC
CCGTATTGACGCCGGGCAAGAGCAACTCGGTCGCCGCATACACTATTCTCAGAATGACTTGGTTGAGTAC
TCACCAGTCACAGAAAAGCATCTTACGGATGGCATGACAGTAAGAGAATTATGCAGTGCTGCCATAACCA
TGAGTGATAACACTGCGGCCAACTTACTTCTGACAACGATCGGAGGACCGAAGGAGCTAACCGCTTTTTT
GCACAACATGGGGGATCATGTAACTCGCCTTGATCGTTGGGAACCGGAGCTGAATGAAGCCATACCAAAC
GACGAGCGTGACACCACGATGCCTGCAGCAATGGCAACAACGTTGCGCAAACTATTAACTGGCGAACTAC
TTACTCTAGCTTCCCGGCAACAATTAATAGACTGGATGGAGGCGGATAAAGTTGCAGGACCACTTCTGCG
CTCGGCCCTTCCGGCTGGCTGGTTTATTGCTGATAAATCTGGAGCCGGTGAGCGTGGGTCTCGCGGTATC
ATTGCAGCACTGGGGCCAGATGGTAAGCCCTCCCGTATCGTAGTTATCTACACGACGGGGAGTCAGGCAA
CTATGGATGAACGAAATAGACAGATCGCTGAGATAGGTGCCTCACTGATTAAGCATTGGTAACTGTCAGA
CCAAGTTTACTCATATATACTTTAGATTGATTTAAAACTTCATTTTTAATTTAAAAGGATCTAGGTGAAG
ATCCTTTTTGATAATCTCATGACCAAAATCCCTTAACGTGAGTTTTCGTTCCACTGAGCGTCAGACCCCG
TAGAAAAGATCAAAGGATCTTCTTGAGATCCTTTTTTTCTGCGCGTAATCTGCTGCTTGCAAACAAAAAA
ACCACCGCTACCAGCGGTGGTTTGTTTGCCGGATCAAGAGCTACCAACTCTTTTTCCGAAGGTAACTGGC
TTCAGCAGAGCGCAGATACCAAATACTGTCCTTCTAGTGTAGCCGTAGTTAGGCCACCACTTCAAGAACT
CTGTAGCACCGCCTACATACCTCGCTCTGCTAATCCTGTTACCAGTGGCTGCTGCCAGTGGCGATAAGTC
GTGTCTTACCGGGTTGGACTCAAGACGATAGTTACCGGATAAGGCGCAGCGGTCGGGCTGAACGGGGGGT
TCGTGCACACAGCCCAGCTTGGAGCGAACGACCTACACCGAACTGAGATACCTACAGCGTGAGCTATGAG
AAAGCGCCACGCTTCCCGAAGGGAGAAAGGCGGACAGGTATCCGGTAAGCGGCAGGGTCGGAACAGGAGA
GCGCACGAGGGAGCTTCCAGGGGGAAACGCCTGGTATCTTTATAGTCCTGTCGGGTTTCGCCACCTCTGA
CTTGAGCGTCGATTTTTGTGATGCTCGTCAGGGGGGCGGAGCCTATGGAAAAACGCCAGCAACGCGGCCT
TTTTACGGTTCCTGGCCTTTTGCTGGCCTTTTGCTCACATGTTCTTTCCTGCGTTATCCCCTGATTCTGT
GGATAACCGTATTACCGCCTTTGAGTGAGCTGATACCGCTCGCCGCAGCCGAACGACCGAGCGCAGCGAG
TCAGTGAGCGAGGAAGCGGAAGAGCGCCTGATGCGGTATTTTCTCCTTACGCATCTGTGCGGTATTTCAC
ACCGCATATATGGTGCACTCTCAGTACAATCTGCTCTGATGCCGCATAGTTAAGCCAGTATACACTCCGC
TATCGCTACGTGACTGGGTCATGGCTGCGCCCCGACACCCGCCAACACCCGCTGACGCGCCCTGACGGGC
TTGTCTGCTCCCGGCATCCGCTTACAGACAAGCTGTGACCGTCTCCGGGAGCTGCATGTGTCAGAGGTTT
TCACCGTCATCACCGAAACGCGCGAGGCAGCTGCGGTAAAGCTCATCAGCGTGGTCGTGAAGCGATTCAC
AGATGTCTGCCTGTTCATCCGCGTCCAGCTCGTTGAGTTTCTCCAGAAGCGTTAATGTCTGGCTTCTGAT
AAAGCGGGCCATGTTAAGGGCGGTTTTTTCCTGTTTGGTCACTGATGCCTCCGTGTAAGGGGGATTTCTG
TTCATGGGGGTAATGATACCGATGAAACGAGAGAGGATGCTCACGATACGGGTTACTGATGATGAACATG
CCCGGTTACTGGAACGTTGTGAGGGTAAACAACTGGCGGTATGGATGCGGCGGGACCAGAGAAAAATCAC
TCAGGGTCAATGCCAGCGCTTCGTTAATACAGATGTAGGTGTTCCACAGGGTAGCCAGCAGCATCCTGCG
ATGCAGATCCGGAACATAATGGTGCAGGGCGCTGACTTCCGCGTTTCCAGACTTTACGAAACACGGAAAC
CGAAGACCATTCATGTTGTTGCTCAGGTCGCAGACGTTTTGCAGCAGCAGTCGCTTCACGTTCGCTCGCG
TATCGGTGATTCATTCTGCTAACCAGTAAGGCAACCCCGCCAGCCTAGCCGGGTCCTCAACGACAGGAGC
ACGATCATGCGCACCCGTGGGGCCGCCATGCCGGCGATAATGGCCTGCTTCTCGCCGAAACGTTTGGTGG
CGGGACCAGTGACGAAGGCTTGAGCGAGGGCGTGCAAGATTCCGAATACCGCAAGCGACAGGCCGATCAT
CGTCGCGCTCCAGCGAAAGCGGTCCTCGCCGAAAATGACCCAGAGCGCTGCCGGCACCTGTCCTACGAGT
TGCATGATAAAGAAGACAGTCATAAGTGCGGCGACGATAGTCATGCCCCGCGCCCACCGGAAGGAGCTGA
CTGGGTTGAAGGCTCTCAAGGGCATCGGTCGAGATCCCGGTGCCTAATGAGTGAGCTAACTTACATTAAT
TGCGTTGCGCTCACTGCCCGCTTTCCAGTCGGGAAACCTGTCGTGCCAGCTGCATTAATGAATCGGCCAA
CGCGCGGGGAGAGGCGGTTTGCGTATTGGGCGCCAGGGTGGTTTTTCTTTTCACCAGTGAGACGGGCAAC
AGCTGATTGCCCTTCACCGCCTGGCCCTGAGAGAGTTGCAGCAAGCGGTCCACGCTGGTTTGCCCCAGCA
GGCGAAAATCCTGTTTGATGGTGGTTAACGGCGGGATATAACATGAGCTGTCTTCGGTATCGTCGTATCC
CACTACCGAGATATCCGCACCAACGCGCAGCCCGGACTCGGTAATGGCGCGCATTGCGCCCAGCGCCATC
TGATCGTTGGCAACCAGCATCGCAGTGGGAACGATGCCCTCATTCAGCATTTGCATGGTTTGTTGAAAAC
CGGACATGGCACTCCAGTCGCCTTCCCGTTCCGCTATCGGCTGAATTTGATTGCGAGTGAGATATTTATG
CCAGCCAGCCAGACGCAGACGCGCCGAGACAGAACTTAATGGGCCCGCTAACAGCGCGATTTGCTGGTGA
CCCAATGCGACCAGATGCTCCACGCCCAGTCGCGTACCGTCTTCATGGGAGAAAATAATACTGTTGATGG
GTGTCTGGTCAGAGACATCAAGAAATAACGCCGGAACATTAGTGCAGGCAGCTTCCACAGCAATGGCATC
CTGGTCATCCAGCGGATAGTTAATGATCAGCCCACTGACGCGTTGCGCGAGAAGATTGTGCACCGCCGCT
TTACAGGCTTCGACGCCGCTTCGTTCTACCATCGACACCACCACGCTGGCACCCAGTTGATCGGCGCGAG
ATTTAATCGCCGCGACAATTTGCGACGGCGCGTGCAGGGCCAGACTGGAGGTGGCAACGCCAATCAGCAA
CGACTGTTTGCCCGCCAGTTGTTGTGCCACGCGGTTGGGAATGTAATTCAGCTCCGCCATCGCCGCTTCC
ACTTTTTCCCGCGTTTTCGCAGAAACGTGGCTGGCCTGGTTCACCACGCGGGAAACGGTCTGATAAGAGA
CACCGGCATACTCTGCGACATCGTATAACGTTACTGGTTTCACATTCACCACCCTGAATTGACTCTCTTC
CGGGCGCTATCATGCCATACCGCGAAAGGTTTTGCGCCATTCGATGGTGTCCGGGATCTCGACGCTCTCC
CTTATGCGACTCCTGCATTAGGAAGCAGCCCAGTAGTAGGTTGAGGCCGTTGAGCACCGCCGCCGCAAGG
AATGGTGCATGCAAGGAGATGGCGCCCAACAGTCCCCCGGCCACGGGGCCTGCCACCATACCCACGCCGA
AACAAGCGCTCATGAGCCCGAAGTGGCGAGCCCGATCTTCCCCATCGGTGATGTCGGCGATATAGGCGCC
AGCAACCGCACCTGTGGCGCCGGTGATGCCGGCCACGATGCGTCCGGCGTAGAGGATCGAGATCTCGATC
CCGCGAAATTAATACGACTCACTATAGGGGAATTGTGAGCGGATAACAATTCCCCTCTAGAAATAATTTT
GTTTAACTTTAAGAAGGAGATATACCATGGGCAGCAGCCATCATCATCATCATCACAGCAGCGGCCTGGA
AGTTCTGTTCCAGGGGCCCCAT
