>Addgene plasmid #49667 | pVRa15_436 | addgene partial sequence | sequence record 77143 | pBRrevBam 5'-GGTGATGTCGGCGATATAGG-3'
CGGTGATGCCGGCCACGATGCGTCCGGCGTAGAGGATCGAGATCTCGATCCCGCGAAATTAATACGACTC
ACTATAGGGGAATTGTGAGCGGATAACAATTCCCCTCTAGAAATAATTTTGTTTAACTTTAAGAAGGAGA
TATACCATGGGCAGCAGCCATCATCATCATCATCACAGCAGCGGCCTGGAAGTTCTGTTCCAGGGGCCCC
ATATGACCCAGACCCCGAAAGCACCGGCAAAACATCGTGATCCGCGTGATGAACTGCCGGAACATCTGCC
TGCACTGCGTGCATTTGCAATTAGCCTGACCCGTAATGTTGCAGTTGCAGATGATCTGGTTCAGGATACC
ATTGTTAAAGCCTGGACCAACTTCGATAAATTTACGGAAGGCACCAATCTGCGTGCCTGGCTGTTTACCA
TTCTGCGTAATACCTTCTATAGCGATAAACGTAAACATCGTCGTGAAGTTCCAGATCCGGAAGGTGTTCA
TGCAGCAAGCCTGTTTGTTAAACCGGCACATGATGGTCATCTGGCATTTAGCGATTTTAGCGCAGCATTT
GATCAGCTGAGCCCTGAACACCGTGAAGTGCTGATTCTGGTTGGTGCAAGCGGTTTTGCCTATGAAGATG
CAGCACAGATGATGGGTGTTGCCGTTGGCACCGTTAAAAGCCGTGCAAATCGTGCACGTGCCCGTCTGGC
AGAACTGCTGGGTCTGGAAAAAGGTGAAGAAATTTTTAGCGGTGTTGATGGTCAGACCCTGGCAGTTATG
AGCCGTAGCGGTATGACCGCAGCATAAGGATCCAAGCTTGCGGCCGCACTCGAGCACCACCACCACCACC
ACTGAGATCCGGCTGCTAACAAAGCCCGAAAGGAAGCTGAGTTGGCTGCTGCCACCGCTGAGCAATAACT
AGCATAACCCCTTGGGGCCTCTAAACGGGTCTTGAGGGGTTTTTTGCTGAAAGGAGGAACTATATCCGGA
TTGG
